>Addgene plasmid #107002 | pGL3 1kb prom. CD274 | addgene full sequence | sequence record 206333 | Addgene NGS Result
GGCCGCAATAAAATATCTTTATTTTCATTACATCTGTGTGTTGGTTTTTTGTGTGAATCGATAGTACTAA
CATACGCTCTCCATCAAAACAAAACGAAACAAAACAAACTAGCAAAATAGGCTGTCCCCAGTGCAAGTGC
AGGTGCCAGAACATTTCTCTATCGATAGGTACCGAGCTCTTACGCGTGCCAAATCAAGGCAGTGTCAGCC
TCAATAATTTCCCAGATAAAAATAAAAATCTGTGATACAATCAGAATGTGAAAATTCTTATTTTGGAAGC
AAATGTCATAACCAATGCAAGGGCTATCTCAATATTCATTCATTATGCAGTATTTTGAACTGCAGTTGAA
ATGAATAAGAAGGAAAGGCAAACAACGAAGAGTCCAATTTCTCAATTTAGAAAAAGAGAAAAAAAAGAAA
AGGGAGCACACAGGCACGGTGGCTCAAGCCTGTAATATCAGCACTTTGGCGGATCACTTGAGGTCAAGGA
GTTCGAGAAAAGAGAGCACCTAGAAGTTCAGCGCGGGATAATACTTAAGTAAATTATGACACCATCGTCT
GTCATCTTGGGCCCATTCACTAACCCAAAGCTTTCAAAAGGGCTTTCTTAACCCTCACCTAGAATAGGCT
TCCGCAGCCTTAATCCTTAGGGTGGCAGAATATCAGGGACCCTGAGCATTCTTAAAAGATGTAGCTCGGG
ATGGGAAGTTCTTTTAATGACAAAGCAAATGAAGTTTCATTATGTCGAGGAACTTTGAGGAAGTCACAGA
ATCCACGATTTAAAAATATATTTCCTATTATACACCCATACACACACACACACACCTACTTTCTAGAATA
AAAACCAAAGCCATATGGGTCTGCTGCTGACTTTTTATATGTTGTAGAGTTATATCAAGTTATGTCAAGA
TGTTCAGTCACCTTGAAGAGGCTTTTATCAGAAAGGGGGACGCCTTTCTGATAAAGGTTAAGGGGTAACC
TTAAGCTCTTACCCCTCTGAAGGTAAAATCAAGGTGCGTTCAGATGTTGGCTTGTTGTAAATTTCTTTTT
TTATTAATAACATACTAAATGTGGATTTGCTTTAATCTTCGAAACTCTTCCCGGTGAAAATCTCATTTAC
AAGAAAACTGGACTGACATGTTTCACTTTCTGTTTCATTTCTATACACAGCTTTATTCCTAGGACACCAA
CACTAGATACCTAAACTGAAAGCTTCCGCCGATTTCACCGAAGGTCAGGAAAGTCCAACGCCCGGCAAAC
TGGATTTGCTGCCTTGGGCAGAGCTCGAGATCTGCGATCTAAGTAAGCTTGGCATTCCGGTACTGTTGGT
AAAGCCACCATGGAAGACGCCAAAAACATAAAGAAAGGCCCGGCGCCATTCTATCCGCTGGAAGATGGAA
CCGCTGGAGAGCAACTGCATAAGGCTATGAAGAGATACGCCCTGGTTCCTGGAACAATTGCTTTTACAGA
TGCACATATCGAGGTGGACATCACTTACGCTGAGTACTTCGAAATGTCCGTTCGGTTGGCAGAAGCTATG
AAACGATATGGGCTGAATACAAATCACAGAATCGTCGTATGCAGTGAAAACTCTCTTCAATTCTTTATGC
CGGTGTTGGGCGCGTTATTTATCGGAGTTGCAGTTGCGCCCGCGAACGACATTTATAATGAACGTGAATT
GCTCAACAGTATGGGCATTTCGCAGCCTACCGTGGTGTTCGTTTCCAAAAAGGGGTTGCAAAAAATTTTG
AACGTGCAAAAAAAGCTCCCAATCATCCAAAAAATTATTATCATGGATTCTAAAACGGATTACCAGGGAT
TTCAGTCGATGTACACGTTCGTCACATCTCATCTACCTCCCGGTTTTAATGAATACGATTTTGTGCCAGA
GTCCTTCGATAGGGACAAGACAATTGCACTGATCATGAACTCCTCTGGATCTACTGGTCTGCCTAAAGGT
GTCGCTCTGCCTCATAGAACTGCCTGCGTGAGATTCTCGCATGCCAGAGATCCTATTTTTGGCAATCAAA
TCATTCCGGATACTGCGATTTTAAGTGTTGTTCCATTCCATCACGGTTTTGGAATGTTTACTACACTCGG
ATATTTGATATGTGGATTTCGAGTCGTCTTAATGTATAGATTTGAAGAAGAGCTGTTTCTGAGGAGCCTT
CAGGATTACAAGATTCAAAGTGCGCTGCTGGTGCCAACCCTATTCTCCTTCTTCGCCAAAAGCACTCTGA
TTGACAAATACGATTTATCTAATTTACACGAAATTGCTTCTGGTGGCGCTCCCCTCTCTAAGGAAGTCGG
GGAAGCGGTTGCCAAGAGGTTCCATCTGCCAGGTATCAGGCAAGGATATGGGCTCACTGAGACTACATCA
GCTATTCTGATTACACCCGAGGGGGATGATAAACCGGGCGCGGTCGGTAAAGTTGTTCCATTTTTTGAAG
CGAAGGTTGTGGATCTGGATACCGGGAAAACGCTGGGCGTTAATCAAAGAGGCGAACTGTGTGTGAGAGG
TCCTATGATTATGTCCGGTTATGTAAACAATCCGGAAGCGACCAACGCCTTGATTGACAAGGATGGATGG
CTACATTCTGGAGACATAGCTTACTGGGACGAAGACGAACACTTCTTCATCGTTGACCGCCTGAAGTCTC
TGATTAAGTACAAAGGCTATCAGGTGGCTCCCGCTGAATTGGAATCCATCTTGCTCCAACACCCCAACAT
CTTCGACGCAGGTGTCGCAGGTCTTCCCGACGATGACGCCGGTGAACTTCCCGCCGCCGTTGTTGTTTTG
GAGCACGGAAAGACGATGACGGAAAAAGAGATCGTGGATTACGTCGCCAGTCAAGTAACAACCGCGAAAA
AGTTGCGCGGAGGAGTTGTGTTTGTGGACGAAGTACCGAAAGGTCTTACCGGAAAACTCGACGCAAGAAA
AATCAGAGAGATCCTCATAAAGGCCAAGAAGGGCGGAAAGATCGCCGTGTAATTCTAGAGTCGGGGCGGC
CGGCCGCTTCGAGCAGACATGATAAGATACATTGATGAGTTTGGACAAACCACAACTAGAATGCAGTGAA
AAAAATGCTTTATTTGTGAAATTTGTGATGCTATTGCTTTATTTGTAACCATTATAAGCTGCAATAAACA
AGTTAACAACAACAATTGCATTCATTTTATGTTTCAGGTTCAGGGGGAGGTGTGGGAGGTTTTTTAAAGC
AAGTAAAACCTCTACAAATGTGGTAAAATCGATAAGGATCCGTCGACCGATGCCCTTGAGAGCCTTCAAC
CCAGTCAGCTCCTTCCGGTGGGCGCGGGGCATGACTATCGTCGCCGCACTTATGACTGTCTTCTTTATCA
TGCAACTCGTAGGACAGGTGCCGGCAGCGCTCTTCCGCTTCCTCGCTCACTGACTCGCTGCGCTCGGTCG
TTCGGCTGCGGCGAGCGGTATCAGCTCACTCAAAGGCGGTAATACGGTTATCCACAGAATCAGGGGATAA
CGCAGGAAAGAACATGTGAGCAAAAGGCCAGCAAAAGGCCAGGAACCGTAAAAAGGCCGCGTTGCTGGCG
TTTTTCCATAGGCTCCGCCCCCCTGACGAGCATCACAAAAATCGACGCTCAAGTCAGAGGTGGCGAAACC
CGACAGGACTATAAAGATACCAGGCGTTTCCCCCTGGAAGCTCCCTCGTGCGCTCTCCTGTTCCGACCCT
GCCGCTTACCGGATACCTGTCCGCCTTTCTCCCTTCGGGAAGCGTGGCGCTTTCTCATAGCTCACGCTGT
AGGTATCTCAGTTCGGTGTAGGTCGTTCGCTCCAAGCTGGGCTGTGTGCACGAACCCCCCGTTCAGCCCG
ACCGCTGCGCCTTATCCGGTAACTATCGTCTTGAGTCCAACCCGGTAAGACACGACTTATCGCCACTGGC
AGCAGCCACTGGTAACAGGATTAGCAGAGCGAGGTATGTAGGCGGTGCTACAGAGTTCTTGAAGTGGTGG
CCTAACTACGGCTACACTAGAAGAACAGTATTTGGTATCTGCGCTCTGCTGAAGCCAGTTACCTTCGGAA
AAAGAGTTGGTAGCTCTTGATCCGGCAAACAAACCACCGCTGGTAGCGGTGGTTTTTTTGTTTGCAAGCA
GCAGATTACGCGCAGAAAAAAAGGATCTCAAGAAGATCCTTTGATCTTTTCTACGGGGTCTGACGCTCAG
TGGAACGAAAACTCACGTTAAGGGATTTTGGTCATGAGATTATCAAAAAGGATCTTCACCTAGATCCTTT
TAAATTAAAAATGAAGTTTTAAATCAATCTAAAGTATATATGAGTAAACTTGGTCTGACAGTTACCAATG
CTTAATCAGTGAGGCACCTATCTCAGCGATCTGTCTATTTCGTTCATCCATAGTTGCCTGACTCCCCGTC
GTGTAGATAACTACGATACGGGAGGGCTTACCATCTGGCCCCAGTGCTGCAATGATACCGCGAGACCCAC
GCTCACCGGCTCCAGATTTATCAGCAATAAACCAGCCAGCCGGAAGGGCCGAGCGCAGAAGTGGTCCTGC
AACTTTATCCGCCTCCATCCAGTCTATTAATTGTTGCCGGGAAGCTAGAGTAAGTAGTTCGCCAGTTAAT
AGTTTGCGCAACGTTGTTGCCATTGCTACAGGCATCGTGGTGTCACGCTCGTCGTTTGGTATGGCTTCAT
TCAGCTCCGGTTCCCAACGATCAAGGCGAGTTACATGATCCCCCATGTTGTGCAAAAAAGCGGTTAGCTC
CTTCGGTCCTCCGATCGTTGTCAGAAGTAAGTTGGCCGCAGTGTTATCACTCATGGTTATGGCAGCACTG
CATAATTCTCTTACTGTCATGCCATCCGTAAGATGCTTTTCTGTGACTGGTGAGTACTCAACCAAGTCAT
TCTGAGAATAGTGTATGCGGCGACCGAGTTGCTCTTGCCCGGCGTCAATACGGGATAATACCGCGCCACA
TAGCAGAACTTTAAAAGTGCTCATCATTGGAAAACGTTCTTCGGGGCGAAAACTCTCAAGGATCTTACCG
CTGTTGAGATCCAGTTCGATGTAACCCACTCGTGCACCCAACTGATCTTCAGCATCTTTTACTTTCACCA
GCGTTTCTGGGTGAGCAAAAACAGGAAGGCAAAATGCCGCAAAAAAGGGAATAAGGGCGACACGGAAATG
TTGAATACTCATACTCTTCCTTTTTCAATATTATTGAAGCATTTATCAGGGTTATTGTCTCATGAGCGGA
TACATATTTGAATGTATTTAGAAAAATAAACAAATAGGGGTTCCGCGCACATTTCCCCGAAAAGTGCCAC
CTG
[124 nt withheld, positions 5324-5447]
C
[91 nt withheld, positions 5449-5539]
A
[49 nt withheld, positions 5541-5589]
CCTTTGACGTTGGAGTCCACGTTCTTT
[37 nt withheld, positions 5617-5653]
ACCCTATCTCGGTCTATTCTTTTGATTTATAAGGGATTTTGCCGATTTCGGCCTATTGGTTAAAAAATGA
GCTGATTTAACAAAAATTTAACGCGAATTTTAACAAAATATTAACGCTTACAATTTGCCATTCGCCATTC
AGGCTGCGCAACTGTTGGGAAGGGCGATCGGTGCGGGCCTCTTCGCTATTACGCCAGCCCAAGCTACCAT
GATAAGTAAGTAATATTAAGGTACGGGAGGTACTTGGAGC
Features (pLannotate 1.2.2; 11 found; start..end, strand, type, name):
      7..55      +  polyA_signal   poly(A) signal: synthetic polyadenylation signal
     69..160     +  misc_feature   pause site: RNA polymerase II transcriptional pause signal from the human α2 globin gene
   1340..2992    +  CDS            luciferase: firefly luciferase; luc+; enhanced luc+ version of the luciferase gene
   3033..3154    -  polyA_signal   SV40 poly(A) signal: SV40 polyadenylation signal
   3177..3245    -  CDS            large T antigen (fragment): large T antigen from SV40 (simian virus 40)
   3261..3393    +  CDS            TcR (fragment): tetracycline efflux protein; tet; confers resistance to tetracycline
   3573..4161    -  rep_origin     ori: high-copy-number ColE1/pMB1/pBR322/pUC origin of replication
   4332..5192    -  CDS            AmpR: β-lactamase; bla; confers resistance to ampicillin, carbenicillin, and related antibiotics
   5193..5297    -  promoter       AmpR promoter: bla
   5324..5752    +  rep_origin     f1 ori (sequence partly withheld): f1 bacteriophage origin of replication; arrow indicates direction of (+) strand synthesis
   5784..5851    -  CDS            lacZα (fragment): LacZα fragment of β-galactosidase; lacZ fragment
