[The description below was written by a language model from this plasmid's Addgene catalogue record and pLannotate feature annotations shown in this document.]
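Description:
pGL3 1kb prom. CD274 is a firefly luciferase reporter plasmid built on the Promega pGL3 backbone for transient transfection of mammalian cells. A roughly 1.1 kb fragment of the human CD274 gene (encoding PD-L1, also called B7-H1), which the plasmid name identifies as promoter sequence, was inserted between the MluI and XhoI sites of the multiple cloning region. In the sequenced 5.9 kb record this corresponds to the unannotated stretch lying between the upstream transcriptional insulation elements and the luc+ coding sequence, so that luciferase expression depends on the inserted CD274 regulatory sequence; no other eukaryotic promoter or enhancer is annotated in the feature table.

Upstream of the insert sit a synthetic polyadenylation signal and an RNA polymerase II pause site from the human α2 globin gene, which together suppress read-through transcription originating in the backbone and keep background reporter signal low. Downstream, the enhanced luc+ firefly luciferase gene is followed by the SV40 poly(A) signal for transcript processing. The short large T antigen, TcR and lacZα fragments called by the annotation are backbone remnants rather than functional genes. Propagation in E. coli relies on a high-copy ColE1/pUC-type origin and the β-lactamase gene under its own promoter for ampicillin selection, and an f1 origin allows single-stranded DNA production. There is no mammalian selection marker.

The record describes the plasmid simply as a modified luciferase expression vector. Given its design and its association with a study of how oncogenic RAS signalling regulates PD-L1 expression, it is suited to measuring the transcriptional activity of the CD274 promoter region in transfected cells.
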