Addgene plasmid #107002: pGL3 1kb prom. CD274
Purpose: Modified Luciferase expression vector
Depositing lab: Julian Downward. Depositing organization: Francis Crick Institute. Publication: Oncogenic RAS Signaling Promotes Tumor Immunoresistance by Stabilizing PD-L1 mRNA. Coelho MA, de Carne Trecesson S, Rana S, Zecchin D, Moore C, Molina-Arcas M, East P, Spencer-Dene B, Nye E, Barnouin K, Snijders AP, Lai WS, Blackshear PJ, Downward J. Immunity. 2017 Dec 19;47(6):1083-1099.e6. doi: 10.1016/j.immuni.2017.11.016. Epub 2017 Dec 12. PubMed 29246442.
Backbone
  Vector backbone: pGL3
  Backbone manufacturer: Promega
  Vector type: Mammalian Expression, Luciferase
Growth in bacteria
  Bacterial resistance: Ampicillin, 100 μg/mL
  Growth temperature: 37°C
  Growth strain: DH5alpha
  Copy number: Unknown
Gene/Insert
  Gene/Insert name: CD274 (alt name: PD-L1, B7-H1)
  Species: H. sapiens (human)
  Insert size (bp): 1094
  Entrez Gene: CD274 (a.k.a. ADMIO5, B7-H, B7H1, PD-L1, PDCD1L1, PDCD1LG1, PDL1, hPD-L1)
  Cloning method: Restriction Enzyme; 5′ cloning site MluI (unknown if destroyed); 3′ cloning site XhoI (unknown if destroyed)
  Sequencing primers: 5′ ‎RVprimer3; 3′ TCTTTATGTTTTTGGCGTC
Terms and licenses: Academic/Nonprofit Terms; Industry Terms: Not Available to Industry
How to cite: pGL3 1kb prom. CD274 was a gift from Julian Downward (Addgene plasmid # 107002 ; http://n2t.net/addgene:107002 ; RRID:Addgene_107002)
