>Addgene plasmid #107002 | pGL3 1kb prom. CD274 | depositor partial sequence | sequence record 201908 | Sequence of Mlu1-Xho1 insert
CAAATCAAGGCAGTGTCAGCCTCAATAATTTCCCAGATAAAAATAAAAATCTGTGATACAATCAGAATGT
GAAAATTCTTATTTTGGAAGCAAATGTCATAACCAATGCAAGGGCTATCTCAATATTCATTCATTATGCA
GTATTTTGAACTGCAGTTGAAATGAATAAGAAGGAAAGGCAAACAACGAAGAGTCCAATTTCTCAATTTA
GAAAAAGAGAAAAAAAAGAAAAGGGAGCACACAGGCACGGTGGCTCAAGCCTGTAATATCAGCACTTTGG
CGGATCACTTGAGGTCAAGGAGTTCGAGAAAAGAGAGCACCTAGAAGTTCAGCGCGGGATAATACTTAAG
TAAATTATGACACCATCGTCTGTCATCTTGGGCCCATTCACTAACCCAAAGCTTTCAAAAGGGCTTTCTT
AACCCTCACCTAGAATAGGCTTCCGCAGCCTTAATCCTTAGGGTGGCAGAATATCAGGGACCCTGAGCAT
TCTTAAAAGATGTAGCTCGGGATGGGAAGTTCTTTTAATGACAAAGCAAATGAAGTTTCATTATGTCGAG
GAACTTTGAGGAAGTCACAGAATCCACGATTTAAAAATATATTTCCTATTATACACCCATACACACACAC
ACACACCTACTTTCTAGAATAAAAACCAAAGCCATATGGGTCTGCTGCTGACTTTTTATATGTTGTAGAG
TTATATCAAGTTATGTCAAGATGTTCAGTCACCTTGAAGAGGCTTTTATCAGAAAGGGGGACGCCTTTCT
GATAAAGGTTAAGGGGTAACCTTAAGCTCTTACCCCTCTGAAGGTAAAATCAAGGTGCGTTCAGATGTTG
GCTTGTTGTAAATTTCTTTTTTTATTAATAACATACTAAATGTGGATTTGCTTTAATCTTCGAAACTCTT
CCCGGTGAAAATCTCATTTACAAGAAAACTGGACTGACATGTTTCACTTTCTGTTTCATTTCTATACACA
GCTTTATTCCTAGGACACCAACACTAGATACCTAAACTGAAAGCTTCCGCCGATTTCACCGAAGGTCAGG
AAAGTCCAACGCCCGGCAAACTGGATTTGCTGCCTTGGGCAGAG
